>Addgene plasmid #244529 | R919-X66-566 | addgene full sequence | sequence record 488785 | Addgene NGS Result
TTAATACGACTCACTATAGGGGAATTGTGAGCGGATAACAATTCCCCTCTAGAAATAATTTTGTTTAACT
TTAAGAAGGAGATATACATATGAGATCCCATCACCATCACCATCACGGCAAAATCGAAGAAGGTAAACTG
GTAATCTGGATTAACGGCGATAAAGGCTATAACGGTCTCGCTGAAGTCGGTAAGAAATTCGAGAAAGATA
CCGGAATTAAAGTCACCGTTGAGCATCCGGATAAACTGGAAGAGAAATTCCCACAGGTTGCGGCAACTGG
CGATGGCCCTGACATTATCTTCTGGGCACACGACCGCTTTGGTGGCTACGCTCAATCTGGCCTGTTGGCT
GAAATCACCCCGGACAAAGCGTTCCAGGACAAGCTGTATCCGTTTACCTGGGATGCCGTACGTTACAACG
GCAAGCTGATTGCTTACCCGATCGCTGTTGAAGCGTTATCGCTGATTTATAACAAAGATCTGCTGCCGAA
CCCGCCAAAAACCTGGGAAGAGATCCCGGCGCTGGATAAAGAACTGAAAGCGAAAGGTAAGAGCGCGCTG
ATGTTCAACCTGCAAGAACCGTACTTCACCTGGCCGCTGATTGCTGCTGACGGGGGTTATGCGTTCAAGT
ATGAAAACGGCAAGTACGACATTAAAGACGTGGGCGTGGATAACGCTGGCGCGAAAGCGGGTCTGACCTT
CCTGGTTGACCTGATTAAAAACAAACACATGAATGCAGACACCGATTACTCCATCGCAGAAGCTGCCTTT
AATAAAGGCGAAACAGCGATGACCATCAACGGCCCGTGGGCATGGTCCAACATCGACACCAGCAAAGTGA
ATTATGGTGTAACGGTACTGCCGACCTTCAAGGGTCAACCATCCAAACCGTTCGTTGGCGTGCTGAGCGC
AGGTATTAACGCCGCCAGTCCGAACAAAGAGCTGGCAAAAGAGTTCCTCGAAAACTATCTGCTGACTGAT
GAAGGTCTGGAAGCGGTTAATAAAGACAAACCGCTGGGTGCCGTAGCGCTGAAGTCTTACGAGGAAGAGT
TGGCGAAAGATCCACGTATTGCCGCCACCATGGAAAACGCCCAGAAAGGTGAAATCATGCCGAACATCCC
GCAGATGTCCGCTTTCTGGTATGCCGTGCGTACTGCGGTGATCAACGCCGCCAGCGGTCGTCAGACTGTC
GATGAAGCCCTGAAAGACGCGCAGACTAATTCGGGATCTGATATCACAAGTTTGTACAAAAAAGTTGGCG
AAAACCTGTACTTCCAAGGCATGACGGAATATAAGCTGGTGGTGGTGGGCGCCGGCGCCGTGGGCAAGAG
TGCGCTGACCATCCAGCTGATCCAGAACCATTTTGTGGACGAATACGACCCCACTATAGAGGATTCCTAC
CGGAAGCAGGTGGTCATTGATGGGGAGACGTGCCTGTTGGACATCCTGGATACCGCCGGCCAGGAGGAGT
ACAGCGCCATGCGGGACCAGTACATGCGCACCGGGGAGGGCTTCCTGTGTGTGTTTGCCATCAACAACAC
CAAGTCTTTTGAGGACATCCACCAGTACAGGGAGCAGATCAAACGGGTGAAGGACTCGGATGACGTGCCC
ATGGTGCTGGTGGGGAACAAGTGTGACCTGGCTGCACGCACTGTGGAATCTCGGCAGGCTCAGGACCTCG
CCCGAAGCTACGGCATCCCCTACATCGAGACCTCGGCCAAGACCCGGCAGGGAGTGGAGGATGCCTTCTA
CACGTTGGTGCGTGAGATCCGGCAGCACAAGCTGCGGTAATCAACTTTCTTGTACAAAGTGGTGATATCG
CTAGCTAGATAGCTAGAAGCTTGCGGCCGCACAGCTGTATACACGTGCAAGCCAGCCAGAACTCGCTCCT
GAAGACCCAGAGGATCTCGAGCACCACCACCACCACCACTAATGTTAATTAAGTTGGGCGTTCCTAGGCT
GATAAAACAGAATTTGCCTGGCGGCAGTAGCGCGGTGGTCCCACCTGACCCCATGCCGAACTCAGAAGTG
AAACGCCGTAGCGCCGATGGTAGTGTGGGGTCTCCCCATGCGAGAGTAGGGAACTGCCAGGCATCAAATA
AAACGAAAGGCTCAGTCGAAAGACTGGGCCTTTCGTTTTATCTGTTGTTTGTCGGTGAACGCTCTCCTGA
GTAGGACAAATCCGCCGGGAGCGGATTTGAACGTTGCGAAGCAACGGCCCGGAGGGTGGCGGGCAGGACG
CCCGCCATAAACTGCCAGGCATCAAATTAAGCAGAAGGCCATCCTGACGGATGGCCTTTTTGCGTTTCTA
CAAACTCTTTTGTTTATTTTTCTAAATACATTCAAATATGTATCCGCTGAGCAATAACTAGCATAACCCC
TTGGGGCCTCTAAACGGGTCTTGAGGGGTTTTTTGCTGAAAGGAGGAACTATATCCGGATTGGCGAATGG
G
[124 nt withheld, positions 2452-2575]
C
[91 nt withheld, positions 2577-2667]
A
[49 nt withheld, positions 2669-2717]
CCTTTGACGTTGGAGTCCACGTTCTTT
[37 nt withheld, positions 2745-2781]
ACCCTATCTCGGTCTATTCTTTTGATTTATAAGGGATTTTGCCGATTTCGGCCTATTGGTTAAAAAATGA
GCTGATTTAACAAAAATTTAACGCGAATTTTAACAAAATATTAACGTTTACAATTTCTGGCGGCACGATG
GCATGAGATTATCAAAAAGGATCTTCACCTAGATCCTTTTAAATTAAAAATGAAGTTTTAAATCAATCTA
AAGTATATATGAGTAAACTTGGTCTGACAGTTACCAATGCTTAATCAGTGAGGCACCTATCTCAGCGATC
TGTCTATTTCGTTCATCCATAGTTGCCTGACTCCCCGTCGTGTAGATAACTACGATACGGGAGGGCTTAC
CATCTGGCCCCAGTGCTGCAATGATACCGCGAGACCCACGCTCACCGGCTCCAGATTTATCAGCAATAAA
CCAGCCAGCCGGAAGGGCCGAGCGCAGAAGTGGTCCTGCAACTTTATCCGCCTCCATCCAGTCTATTAAT
TGTTGCCGGGAAGCTAGAGTAAGTAGTTCGCCAGTTAATAGTTTGCGCAACGTTGTTGCCATTGCTACAG
GCATCGTGGTGTCACGCTCGTCGTTTGGTATGGCTTCATTCAGCTCCGGTTCCCAACGATCAAGGCGAGT
TACATGATCCCCCATGTTGTGCAAAAAAGCGGTTAGCTCCTTCGGTCCTCCGATCGTTGTCAGAAGTAAG
TTGGCCGCAGTGTTATCACTCATGGTTATGGCAGCACTGCATAATTCTCTTACTGTCATGCCATCCGTAA
GATGCTTTTCTGTGACTGGTGAGTACTCAACCAAGTCATTCTGAGAATAGTGTATGCGGCGACCGAGTTG
CTCTTGCCCGGCGTCAATACGGGATAATACCGCGCCACATAGCAGAACTTTAAAAGTGCTCATCATTGGA
AAACGTTCTTCGGGGCGAAAACTCTCAAGGATCTTACCGCTGTTGAGATCCAGTTCGATGTAACCCACTC
GTGCACCCAACTGATCTTCAGCATCTTTTACTTTCACCAGCGTTTCTGGGTGAGCAAAAACAGGAAGGCA
AAATGCCGCAAAAAAGGGAATAAGGGCGACACGGAAATGTTGAATACTCATACTCTTCCTTTTTCAATCA
TGATTGAAGCATTTATCAGGGTTATTGTCTCATGAGCGGATACATATTTGAATGTATTTAGAAAAATAAA
CAAATAGGTCATGACCAAAATCCCTTAACGTGAGTTTTCGTTCCACTGAGCGTCAGACCCCGTAGAAAAG
ATCAAAGGATCTTCTTGAGATCCTTTTTTTCTGCGCGTAATCTGCTGCTTGCAAACAAAAAAACCACCGC
TACCAGCGGTGGTTTGTTTGCCGGATCAAGAGCTACCAACTCTTTTTCCGAAGGTAACTGGCTTCAGCAG
AGCGCAGATACCAAATACTGTCCTTCTAGTGTAGCCGTAGTTAGGCCACCACTTCAAGAACTCTGTAGCA
CCGCCTACATACCTCGCTCTGCTAATCCTGTTACCAGTGGCTGCTGCCAGTGGCGATAAGTCGTGTCTTA
CCGGGTTGGACTCAAGACGATAGTTACCGGATAAGGCGCAGCGGTCGGGCTGAACGGGGGGTTCGTGCAC
ACAGCCCAGCTTGGAGCGAACGACCTACACCGAACTGAGATACCTACAGCGTGAGCTATGAGAAAGCGCC
ACGCTTCCCGAAGGGAGAAAGGCGGACAGGTATCCGGTAAGCGGCAGGGTCGGAACAGGAGAGCGCACGA
GGGAGCTTCCAGGGGGAAACGCCTGGTATCTTTATAGTCCTGTCGGGTTTCGCCACCTCTGACTTGAGCG
TCGATTTTTGTGATGCTCGTCAGGGGGGCGGAGCCTATGGAAAAACGCCAGCAACGCGGCCTTTTTACGG
TTCCTGGCCTTTTGCTGGCCTTTTGCTCACATGTTCTTTCCTGCGTTATCCCCTGATTCTGTGGATAACC
GTATTACCGCCTTTGAGTGAGCTGATACCGCTCGCCGCAGCCGAACGACCGAGCGCAGCGAGTCAGTGAG
CGAGGAAGCGGAAGAGCGCCTGATGCGGTATTTTCTCCTTACGCATCTGTGCGGTATTTCACACCGCAAT
GGTGCACTCTCAGTACAATCTGCTCTGATGCCGCATAGTTAAGCCAGTATACACTCCGCTATCGCTACGT
GACTGGGTCATGGCTGCGCCCCGACACCCGCCAACACCCGCTGACGCGCCCTGACGGGCTTGTCTGCTCC
CGGCATCCGCTTACAGACAAGCTGTGACCGTCTCCGGGAGCTGCATGTGTCAGAGGTTTTCACCGTCATC
ACCGAAACGCGCGAGGCAGCTGCGGTAAAGCTCATCAGCGTGGTCGTGAAGCGATTCACAGATGTCTGCC
TGTTCATCCGCGTCCAGCTCGTTGAGTTTCTCCAGAAGCGTTAATGTCTGGCTTCTGATAAAGCGGGCCA
TGTTAAGGGCGGTTTTTTCCTGTTTGGTCACTGATGCCTCCGTGTAAGGGGGATTTCTGTTCATGGGGGT
AATGATACCGATGAAACGAGAGAGGATGCTCACGATACGGGTTACTGATGATGAACATGCCCGGTTACTG
GAACGTTGTGAGGGTAAACAACTGGCGGTATGGATGCGGCGGGACCAGAGAAAAATCACTCAGGGTCAAT
GCCAGCGCTTCGTTAATACAGATGTAGGTGTTCCACAGGGTAGCCAGCAGCATCCTGCGATGCAGATCCG
GAACATAATGGTGCAGGGCGCTGACTTCCGCGTTTCCAGACTTTACGAAACACGGAAACCGAAGACCATT
CATGTTGTTGCTCAGGTCGCAGACGTTTTGCAGCAGCAGTCGCTTCACGTTCGCTCGCGTATCGGTGATT
CATTCTGCTAACCAGTAAGGCAACCCCGCCAGCCTAGCCGGGTCCTCAACGACAGGAGCACGATCATGCT
AGTCATGCCCCGCGCCCACCGGAAGGAGCTGACTGGGTTGAAGGCTCTCAAGGGCATCGGTCGAGATCCC
GGTGCCTAATGAGTGAGCTAACTTACATTAATTGCGTTGCGCTCACTGCCCGCTTTCCAGTCGGGAAACC
TGTCGTGCCAGCTGCATTAATGAATCGGCCAACGCGCGGGGAGAGGCGGTTTGCGTATTGGGCGCCAGGG
TGGTTTTTCTTTTCACCAGTGAGACGGGCAACAGCTGATTGCCCTTCACCGCCTGGCCCTGAGAGAGTTG
CAGCAAGCGGTCCACGCTGGTTTGCCCCAGCAGGCGAAAATCCTGTTTGATGGTGGTTAACGGCGGGATA
TAACATGAGCTGTCTTCGGTATCGTCGTATCCCACTACCGAGATGTCCGCACCAACGCGCAGCCCGGACT
CGGTAATGGCGCGCATTGCGCCCAGCGCCATCTGATCGTTGGCAACCAGCATCGCAGTGGGAACGATGCC
CTCATTCAGCATTTGCATGGTTTGTTGAAAACCGGACATGGCACTCCAGTCGCCTTCCCGTTCCGCTATC
GGCTGAATTTGATTGCGAGTGAGATATTTATGCCAGCCAGCCAGACGCAGACGCGCCGAGACAGAACTTA
ATGGGCCCGCTAACAGCGCGATTTGCTGGTGACCCAATGCGACCAGATGCTCCACGCCCAGTCGCGTACC
GTCTTCATGGGAGAAAATAATACTGTTGATGGGTGTCTGGTCAGAGACATCAAGAAATAACGCCGGAACA
TTAGTGCAGGCAGCTTCCACAGCAATGGCATCCTGGTCATCCAGCGGATAGTTAATGATCAGCCCACTGA
CGCGTTGCGCGAGAAGATTGTGCACCGCCGCTTTACAGGCTTCGACGCCGCTTCGTTCTACCATCGACAC
CACCACGCTGGCACCCAGTTGATCGGCGCGAGATTTAATCGCCGCGACAATTTGCGACGGCGCGTGCAGG
GCCAGACTGGAGGTGGCAACGCCAATCAGCAACGACTGTTTGCCCGCCAGTTGTTGTGCCACGCGGTTGG
GAATGTAATTCAGCTCCGCCATCGCCGCTTCCACTTTTTCCCGCGTTTTCGCAGAAACGTGGCTGGCCTG
GTTCACCACGCGGGAAACGGTCTGATAAGAGACACCGGCATACTCTGCGACATCGTATAACGTTACTGGT
TTCACATTCACCACCCTGAATTGACTCTCTTCCGGGCGCTATCATGCCATACCGCGAAAGGTTTTGCGCC
ATTCGATGGTGTCCGGGATCTCGACGCTCTCCCTTATGCGACTCCTGCATTAGGAAGCAGCCCAGTAGTA
GGTTGAGGCCGTTGAGCACCGCCGCCGCAAGGAATGGTGCATGCAAGGAGATGGCGCCCAACAGTCCCCC
GGCCACGGGGCCTGCCACCATACCCACGCCGAAACAAGCGCTCATGAGCCCGAAGTGGCGAGCCCGATCT
TCCCCATCGGTGATGTCGGCGATATAGGCGCCAGCAACCGCACCTGTGGCGCCGGTGATGCCGGCCACGA
TGCGTCCGGCGTAGAGGATCGAGATCGATCTCGATCCCGCGAAA
Features (pLannotate 1.2.2; 27 found; start..end, strand, type, name):
      2..20      +  promoter       T7 promoter: promoter for bacteriophage T7 RNA polymerase
     21..45      +  protein_bind   lac operator: The lac repressor binds to the lac operator to inhibit transcription in E. coli. This inhibition can be relieved by adding lactose or isopropyl-β-D-thiogalactopyranoside (IPTG). lac repressor encoded by lacI
     60..82      +  RBS            RBS: efficient ribosome binding site from bacteriophage T7 gene 10 (Olins and Rangwala, 1989)
     99..116     +  CDS            7xHis (fragment): 6xHis affinity tag
    120..1217    +  CDS            MBP: maltose binding protein from E. coli; malE (mutated); This version of the gene does not encode a signal sequence, so MBP will remain in the cytosol.
   1237..1254    +  protein_bind   attB1 (fragment): mutant version of attB; core recombination site for the Gateway® BP reaction BP Clonase™
   1260..1276    +  CDS            TEV site (fragment): tobacco etch virus (TEV) protease recognition and cleavage site
   1281..1787    +  CDS            H-Ras (fragment): human small GTPase proto-oncoprotein
   1795..1812    -  protein_bind   attB2 (fragment): mutant version of attB; core recombination site for the Gateway® BP reaction BP Clonase™
   1912..1929    +  CDS            9xHis (fragment): 9xHis affinity tag
   1976..2091    +  ncRNA          5S rRNA: Accession: RF00001 - 5S ribosomal RNA
   2095..2181    +  terminator     rrnB T1 terminator: Escherichia coli rrnB; transcription terminator T1 from the E. coli rrnB gene
   2273..2300    +  terminator     rrnB T2 terminator: transcription terminator T2 from the E. coli rrnB gene
   2319..2358    +  promoter       AmpR promoter (fragment): bla
   2368..2415    +  terminator     T7 terminator: transcription terminator for bacteriophage T7 RNA polymerase
   2452..2907    +  rep_origin     f1 ori (sequence partly withheld): f1 bacteriophage origin of replication; arrow indicates direction of (+) strand synthesis
   3022..3882    -  CDS            AmpR: β-lactamase; bla; confers resistance to ampicillin, carbenicillin, and related antibiotics
   3883..3975    -  promoter       AmpR promoter: bla
   4056..4644    +  rep_origin     ori: high-copy-number ColE1/pMB1/pBR322/pUC origin of replication
   4830..4969    -  misc_feature   bom: basis of mobility region from pBR322
   5071..5262    -  CDS            rop: Rop protein, which maintains plasmids at low copy number; rop
   5279..5659    +  CDS            YPB1_ECOLX: Protein predicted: Swiss-Prot protein existence level 4. From Escherichia coli.
   5721..5785    -  CDS            TcR (fragment): tetracycline efflux protein; tet; confers resistance to tetracycline
   5800..5821    -  protein_bind   CAP binding site: CAP binding activates transcription in the presence of cAMP. E. coli catabolite activator protein
   5834..6916    -  CDS            lacI: lac repressor; lacI; The lac repressor binds to the lac operator to inhibit transcription in E. coli. This inhibition can be relieved by adding lactose or isopropyl-β-D-thiogalactopyranoside (IPTG).
   6917..6994    -  promoter       lacI promoter: lacI
   7002..7281    -  CDS            TcR (fragment): tetracycline efflux protein; tet; confers resistance to tetracycline
