[The description below was written by a language model from this plasmid's Addgene catalogue record and pLannotate feature annotations shown in this document.]
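Description:
R919-X66-566 is a bacterial expression plasmid, built by Gateway recombination into the pDest-566 destination backbone, that produces a human HRAS fragment (residues 1–169) carrying the G13A substitution as a His6-MBP fusion. The sequenced record is about 7.3 kb. It is maintained in E. coli through a ColE1/pMB1-type origin and selected with ampicillin via the β-lactamase gene. The catalogue lists it as high copy, although the annotation also detects the rop gene and the pBR322 bom region, which are typical of pET-style backbones with more moderate copy number. An f1 origin and short remnants of a tetracycline resistance gene are also present as backbone carry-over.

Expression is driven by a T7 promoter with an adjacent lac operator and the phage T7 gene 10 ribosome binding site, while a plasmid-borne lacI gene supplies repressor. Transcription is therefore held off until induction with IPTG in a host that provides T7 RNA polymerase. The open reading frame begins with a hexahistidine tag and a cytosolic form of maltose binding protein lacking its signal sequence, continues through the attB1 recombination scar and a TEV protease recognition site, and ends with the HRAS coding segment, followed by attB2. A further His-tag-like sequence is annotated downstream of attB2, but the record does not indicate that it forms part of the expressed protein. The rrnB T1/T2 and T7 terminators lie downstream. The His6 tag allows metal-affinity purification, MBP generally aids solubility, and TEV cleavage can release the truncated G13A HRAS protein. The record does not state the specific downstream application beyond bacterial protein expression.
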