Addgene plasmid #244529: R919-X66-566
Purpose: Bacterial protein expression of His6-MBP-tev-Hs.HRAS(1-169) G13A
Depositing lab: Dominic Esposito. Depositing organization: Frederick National Laboratory.
Backbone
  Vector backbone: pDest-566
  Backbone size w/o insert (bp): 6800
  Vector type: Bacterial Expression
Growth in bacteria
  Bacterial resistance: Ampicillin, 100 μg/mL
  Growth temperature: 37°C
  Growth strain: DH5alpha
  Copy number: High Copy
Gene/Insert
  Gene/Insert name: His6-MBP-tev-Hs.HRAS(1-169) G13A
  Species: H. sapiens (human)
  Entrez Gene: HRAS (a.k.a. C-BAS/HAS, C-H-RAS, C-HA-RAS1, CTLO, H-RASIDX, HAMSV, HRAS1, RASH1, p21ras)
  Tag / fusion protein: His6-MBP (N terminal on insert)
  Cloning method: Gateway Cloning
Terms and licenses: Academic/Nonprofit Terms; Industry Terms: Not Available to Industry
How to cite: R919-X66-566 was a gift from Dominic Esposito (Addgene plasmid # 244529 ; http://n2t.net/addgene:244529 ; RRID:Addgene_244529)
